>Addgene plasmid #13158 | pc3XB-ZF108 | depositor full sequence | sequence record 7507 | Author sequence
GACGGATCGGGAGATCTCCCGATCCCCTATGGTGCACTCTCAGTACAATCTGCTCTGATGCCGCATAGTT
AAGCCAGTATCTGCTCCCTGCTTGTGTGTTGGAGGTCGCTGAGTAGTGCGCGAGCAAAATTTAAGCTACA
ACAAGGCAAGGCTTGACCGACAATTGCATGAAGAATCTGCTTAGGGTTAGGCGTTTTGCGCTGCTTCGCG
ATGTACGGGCCAGATATACGCGTTGACATTGATTATTGACTAGTTATTAATAGTAATCAATTACGGGGTC
ATTAGTTCATAGCCCATATATGGAGTTCCGCGTTACATAACTTACGGTAAATGGCCCGCCTGGCTGACCG
CCCAACGACCCCCGCCCATTGACGTCAATAATGACGTATGTTCCCATAGTAACGCCAATAGGGACTTTCC
ATTGACGTCAATGGGTGGAGTATTTACGGTAAACTGCCCACTTGGCAGTACATCAAGTGTATCATATGCC
AAGTACGCCCCCTATTGACGTCAATGACGGTAAATGGCCCGCCTGGCATTATGCCCAGTACATGACCTTA
TGGGACTTTCCTACTTGGCAGTACATCTACGTATTAGTCATCGCTATTACCATGGTGATGCGGTTTTGGC
AGTACATCAATGGGCGTGGATAGCGGTTTGACTCACGGGGATTTCCAAGTCTCCACCCCATTGACGTCAA
TGGGAGTTTGTTTTGGCACCAAAATCAACGGGACTTTCCAAAATGTCGTAACAACTCCGCCCCATTGACG
CAAATGGGCGGTAGGCGTGTACGGTGGGAGGTCTATATAAGCAGAGCTCTCTGGCTAACTAGAGAACCCA
CTGCTTACTGGCTTATCGAAATTAATACGACTCACTATAGGGAGACCCAAGCTGGCTAGCGTTTAAACGG
GCCCTCTAGACCCGGGGAGAAGCCTTACACGTGCAGCGACTGCGGCAAGGCATTTCGCGACAAGTCCTGC
CTGAACCGCCACAGACGCACCCACACCGGTGGATCCTCTGCACAGTAGTAAGCTTAAGTTTAAACCGCTG
ATCAGCCTCGACTGTGCCTTCTAGTTGCCAGCCATCTGTTGTTTGCCCCTCCCCCGTGCCTTCCTTGACC
CTGGAAGGTGCCACTCCCACTGTCCTTTCCTAATAAAATGAGGAAATTGCATCGCATTGTCTGAGTAGGT
GTCATTCTATTCTGGGGGGTGGGGTGGGGCAGGACAGCAAGGGGGAGGATTGGGAAGACAATAGCAGGCA
TGCTGGGGATGCGGTGGGCTCTATGGCTTCTGAGGCGGAAAGAACCAGCTGGGGCTCTAGGGGGTATCCC
C
[124 nt withheld, positions 1332-1455]
C
[91 nt withheld, positions 1457-1547]
A
[49 nt withheld, positions 1549-1597]
CCTTTGACGTTGGAGTCCACGTTCTTT
[37 nt withheld, positions 1625-1661]
ACCCTATCTCGGTCTATTCTTTTGATTTATAAGGGATTTTGCCGATTTCGGCCTATTGGTTAAAAAATGA
GCTGATTTAACAAAAATTTAACGCGAATTAATTCTGTGGAATGTGTGTCAGTTAGGGTGTGGAAAGTCCC
CAGGCTCCCCAGCAGGCAGAAGTATGCAAAGCATGCATCTCAATTAGTCAGCAACCAGGTGTGGAAAGTC
CCCAGGCTCCCCAGCAGGCAGAAGTATGCAAAGCATGCATCTCAATTAGTCAGCAACCATAGTCCCGCCC
CTAACTCCGCCCATCCCGCCCCTAACTCCGCCCAGTTCCGCCCATTCTCCGCCCCATGGCTGACTAATTT
TTTTTATTTATGCAGAGGCCGAGGCCGCCTCTGCCTCTGAGCTATTCCAGAAGTAGTGAGGAGGCTTTTT
TGGAGGCCTAGGCTTTTGCAAAAAGCTCCCGGCCGGGAGCTTGTATATCCATTTTCGGATCTGATCAAGA
GACAGGATGAGGATCGTTTCGCATGATTGAACAAGATGGATTGCACGCAGGTTCTCCGGCCGCTTGGGTG
GAGAGGCTATTCGGCTATGACTGGGCACAACAGACAATCGGCTGCTCTGATGCCGCCGTGTTCCGGCTGT
CAGCGCAGGGGCGCCCGGTTCTTTTTGTCAAGACCGACCTGTCCGGTGCCCTGAATGAACTGCAGGACGA
GGCAGCGCGGCTATCGTGGCTGGCCACGACGGGCGTTCCTTGCGCAGCTGTGCTCGACGTTGTCACTGAA
GCGGGAAGGGACTGGCTGCTATTGGGCGAAGTGCCGGGGCAGGATCTCCTGTCATCTCACCTTGCTCCTG
CCGAGAAAGTATCCATCATGGCTGATGCAATGCGGCGGCTGCATACGCTTGATCCGGCTACCTGCCCATT
CGACCACCAAGCGAAACATCGCATCGAGCGAGCACGTACTCGGATGGAAGCCGGTCTTGTCGATCAGGAT
GATCTGGACGAAGAGCATCAGGGGCTCGCGCCAGCCGAACTGTTCGCCAGGCTCAAGGCGCGCATGCCCG
ACGGCGAGGATCTCGTCGTGACCCATGGCGATGCCTGCTTGCCGAATATCATGGTGGAAAATGGCCGCTT
TTCTGGATTCATCGACTGTGGCCGGCTGGGTGTGGCGGACCGCTATCAGGACATAGCGTTGGCTACCCGT
GATATTGCTGAAGAGCTTGGCGGCGAATGGGCTGACCGCTTCCTCGTGCTTTACGGTATCGCCGCTCCCG
ATTCGCAGCGCATCGCCTTCTATCGCCTTCTTGACGAGTTCTTCTGAGCGGGACTCTGGGGTTCGAAATG
ACCGACCAAGCGACGCCCAACCTGCCATCACGAGATTTCGATTCCACCGCCGCCTTCTATGAAAGGTTGG
GCTTCGGAATCGTTTTCCGGGACGCCGGCTGGATGATCCTCCAGCGCGGGGATCTCATGCTGGAGTTCTT
CGCCCACCCCAACTTGTTTATTGCAGCTTATAATGGTTACAAATAAAGCAATAGCATCACAAATTTCACA
AATAAAGCATTTTTTTCACTGCATTCTAGTTGTGGTTTGTCCAAACTCATCAATGTATCTTATCATGTCT
GTATACCGTCGACCTCTAGCTAGAGCTTGGCGTAATCATGGTCATAGCTGTTTCCTGTGTGAAATTGTTA
TCCGCTCACAATTCCACACAACATACGAGCCGGAAGCATAAAGTGTAAAGCCTGGGGTGCCTAATGAGTG
AGCTAACTCACATTAATTGCGTTGCGCTCACTGCCCGCTTTCCAGTCGGGAAACCTGTCGTGCCAGCTGC
ATTAATGAATCGGCCAACGCGCGGGGAGAGGCGGTTTGCGTATTGGGCGCTCTTCCGCTTCCTCGCTCAC
TGACTCGCTGCGCTCGGTCGTTCGGCTGCGGCGAGCGGTATCAGCTCACTCAAAGGCGGTAATACGGTTA
TCCACAGAATCAGGGGATAACGCAGGAAAGAACATGTGAGCAAAAGGCCAGCAAAAGGCCAGGAACCGTA
AAAAGGCCGCGTTGCTGGCGTTTTTCCATAGGCTCCGCCCCCCTGACGAGCATCACAAAAATCGACGCTC
AAGTCAGAGGTGGCGAAACCCGACAGGACTATAAAGATACCAGGCGTTTCCCCCTGGAAGCTCCCTCGTG
CGCTCTCCTGTTCCGACCCTGCCGCTTACCGGATACCTGTCCGCCTTTCTCCCTTCGGGAAGCGTGGCGC
TTTCTCATAGCTCACGCTGTAGGTATCTCAGTTCGGTGTAGGTCGTTCGCTCCAAGCTGGGCTGTGTGCA
CGAACCCCCCGTTCAGCCCGACCGCTGCGCCTTATCCGGTAACTATCGTCTTGAGTCCAACCCGGTAAGA
CACGACTTATCGCCACTGGCAGCAGCCACTGGTAACAGGATTAGCAGAGCGAGGTATGTAGGCGGTGCTA
CAGAGTTCTTGAAGTGGTGGCCTAACTACGGCTACACTAGAAGAACAGTATTTGGTATCTGCGCTCTGCT
GAAGCCAGTTACCTTCGGAAAAAGAGTTGGTAGCTCTTGATCCGGCAAACAAACCACCGCTGGTAGCGGT
TTTTTTGTTTGCAAGCAGCAGATTACGCGCAGAAAAAAAGGATCTCAAGAAGATCCTTTGATCTTTTCTA
CGGGGTCTGACGCTCAGTGGAACGAAAACTCACGTTAAGGGATTTTGGTCATGAGATTATCAAAAAGGAT
CTTCACCTAGATCCTTTTAAATTAAAAATGAAGTTTTAAATCAATCTAAAGTATATATGAGTAAACTTGG
TCTGACAGTTACCAATGCTTAATCAGTGAGGCACCTATCTCAGCGATCTGTCTATTTCGTTCATCCATAG
TTGCCTGACTCCCCGTCGTGTAGATAACTACGATACGGGAGGGCTTACCATCTGGCCCCAGTGCTGCAAT
GATACCGCGAGACCCACGCTCACCGGCTCCAGATTTATCAGCAATAAACCAGCCAGCCGGAAGGGCCGAG
CGCAGAAGTGGTCCTGCAACTTTATCCGCCTCCATCCAGTCTATTAATTGTTGCCGGGAAGCTAGAGTAA
GTAGTTCGCCAGTTAATAGTTTGCGCAACGTTGTTGCCATTGCTACAGGCATCGTGGTGTCACGCTCGTC
GTTTGGTATGGCTTCATTCAGCTCCGGTTCCCAACGATCAAGGCGAGTTACATGATCCCCCATGTTGTGC
AAAAAAGCGGTTAGCTCCTTCGGTCCTCCGATCGTTGTCAGAAGTAAGTTGGCCGCAGTGTTATCACTCA
TGGTTATGGCAGCACTGCATAATTCTCTTACTGTCATGCCATCCGTAAGATGCTTTTCTGTGACTGGTGA
GTACTCAACCAAGTCATTCTGAGAATAGTGTATGCGGCGACCGAGTTGCTCTTGCCCGGCGTCAATACGG
GATAATACCGCGCCACATAGCAGAACTTTAAAAGTGCTCATCATTGGAAAACGTTCTTCGGGGCGAAAAC
TCTCAAGGATCTTACCGCTGTTGAGATCCAGTTCGATGTAACCCACTCGTGCACCCAACTGATCTTCAGC
ATCTTTTACTTTCACCAGCGTTTCTGGGTGAGCAAAAACAGGAAGGCAAAATGCCGCAAAAAAGGGAATA
AGGGCGACACGGAAATGTTGAATACTCATACTCTTCCTTTTTCAATATTATTGAAGCATTTATCAGGGTT
ATTGTCTCATGAGCGGATACATATTTGAATGTATTTAGAAAAATAAACAAATAGGGGTTCCGCGCACATT
TCCCCGAAAAGTGCCACCTGACGTC
Features (pLannotate 1.2.2; 20 found; start..end, strand, type, name):
     28..80      -  misc_feature   bom (fragment): basis of mobility region from pBR322
    235..614     +  enhancer       CMV enhancer: human cytomegalovirus immediate early enhancer
    615..818     +  promoter       CMV promoter: human cytomegalovirus (CMV) immediate early promoter
    814..847     +  LTR            5' LTR (truncated) (fragment): truncated 5' long terminal repeat (LTR) from HIV-1
    863..881     +  promoter       T7 promoter: promoter for bacteriophage T7 RNA polymerase
    903..1010    +  CDS            ZNF358 (fragment): ZN358_HUMAN - Experimental evidence at protein level: Swiss-Prot protein existence level 1. May be involved in transcriptional regulation. From Homo sapiens (Human).
   1062..1286    +  polyA_signal   bGH poly(A) signal: bovine growth hormone polyadenylation signal
   1290..1311    +  promoter       SV40 promoter (fragment): SV40 enhancer and early promoter
   1332..1760    +  rep_origin     f1 ori (sequence partly withheld): f1 bacteriophage origin of replication; arrow indicates direction of (+) strand synthesis
   1774..2103    +  promoter       SV40 promoter: SV40 enhancer and early promoter
   2174..2965    +  CDS            neo: KKA2_KLEPN - Also known as kan, nptII. Experimental evidence at protein level: Swiss-Prot protein existence level 1. Resistance to kanamycin, neomycin, paromomycin, ribostamycin, butirosin and gentamicin B. From Klebsiella pneumoniae.
   2989..3147    +  CDS            ble (fragment): BLE_KLEPN - Experimental evidence at protein level: Swiss-Prot protein existence level 1. Binding protein with a strong affinity to the bleomycin family of antibiotics. Binds to CL990; an antimitotic-antibiotic compound. From Klebsiella pneumoniae.
   3142..3263    +  polyA_signal   SV40 poly(A) signal: SV40 polyadenylation signal
   3336..3352    -  protein_bind   lac operator: The lac repressor binds to the lac operator to inhibit transcription in E. coli. This inhibition can be relieved by adding lactose or isopropyl-β-D-thiogalactopyranoside (IPTG). lac repressor encoded by lacI
   3360..3390    -  promoter       lac promoter: promoter for the E. coli lac operon
   3405..3426    -  protein_bind   CAP binding site: CAP binding activates transcription in the presence of cAMP. E. coli catabolite activator protein
   3439..3531    -  CDS            lacI (fragment): lac repressor; lacI; The lac repressor binds to the lac operator to inhibit transcription in E. coli. This inhibition can be relieved by adding lactose or isopropyl-β-D-thiogalactopyranoside (IPTG).
   3714..4299    -  rep_origin     ori: high-copy-number ColE1/pMB1/pBR322/pUC origin of replication
   4470..5330    -  CDS            AmpR: β-lactamase; bla; confers resistance to ampicillin, carbenicillin, and related antibiotics
   5331..5435    -  promoter       AmpR promoter: bla
