[The description below was written by a language model from this plasmid's Addgene catalogue record and pLannotate feature annotations shown in this document.]
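Description:
pc3XB-ZF108 is a mammalian expression-type plasmid built on pc3XB, a modified version of Invitrogen's pcDNA3, and it serves as an archive and source vector for a single zinc finger module in the Zinc Finger Consortium Modular Assembly Kit v1.0. It is maintained in E. coli at high copy through a ColE1/pUC-type origin with ampicillin selection (AmpR under its own bla promoter), and it also carries an f1 origin that allows single-stranded DNA production. For mammalian cells, the backbone provides an SV40 early promoter driving the neomycin resistance gene with an SV40 polyadenylation signal, permitting G418 selection.

The payload is ZF108, an insert of about 90 bp encoding one C2H2-type zinc finger, cloned between XbaI and BamHI sites that both remain intact. According to the depositor, this finger derives from the ToolGen module set (named mDSCR there) and recognises the DNA triplet GCC. The automated annotation labels this region as a fragment of human ZNF358, which most likely reflects sequence similarity among zinc finger proteins rather than the recorded origin of the module. The insert sits downstream of the CMV immediate early enhancer and promoter and a T7 promoter, the latter also used as a sequencing primer site, and is followed by the bGH polyadenylation signal. Several short annotated fragments (HIV-1 LTR, ble, lacI, bom) appear to be backbone remnants or similarity hits rather than functional elements.

Because the flanking restriction sites are preserved, the finger can be excised and joined with other modules from the kit to build multi-finger arrays with chosen target specificities, which are then used in engineering zinc finger nucleases by modular assembly.
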