>Addgene plasmid #13158 | pc3XB-ZF108 | addgene partial sequence | sequence record 19542 | CMV-F 5'-CGCAAATGGGCGGTAGGCGTG-3'
GGCTTATCGAAATTAATACGACTCACTATAGGGAGACCCAAGCTGGCTAGCGTTTAAACGGGCCCTCTAG
ACCCGGGGAGAAGCCTTACACGTGCAGCGACTGCGGCAAGGCATTTCGCGACAAGTCCTGCCTGAACCGC
CACAGACGCACCCACACCGGTGGATCCTCTGCACAGTAGTAAGCTTAAGTTTAAACCGCTGATCAGCCTC
GACTGTGCCTTCTAGTTGCCAGCCATCTGTTGTTTGCCCCTCCCCCGTGCCTTCCTTGACCCTGGAAGGT
GCCACTCCCACTGTCCTTTCCTAATAAAATGAGGAAATTGCATCGCATTGTCTGAGTAGGTGTCATTCTA
TTCTGGGGGGTGGGGTGGGGCAGGACAGCAAGGGGGAGGATTGGGAAGACAATAGCAGGCATGCTGGGGA
TGCGGTGGGCTCTATGGCTTCTGAGGCGGAAAGAACCAGCTGGGGCTCTAGGGGGTACCCCACGCGCCCT
GTAGCGGCGCATTA
[53 nt withheld, positions 505-557]
