Addgene plasmid #13158: pc3XB-ZF108
Depositing lab: Keith Joung. Depositing organization: Massachusetts General Hospital. Publication: Standardized reagents and protocols for engineering zinc finger nucleases by modular assembly. Wright DA, Thibodeau-Beganny S, Sander JD, Winfrey RJ, Hirsh AS, Eichtinger M, Fu F, Porteus MH, Dobbs D, Voytas DF, Joung JK. Nat Protoc. 2006;1(3):1637-52. doi: 10.1038/nprot.2006.259 PubMed 17406455.
Backbone
  Vector backbone: pc3XB
  Backbone manufacturer: Modified Invitrogen pcDNA3
  Backbone size w/o insert (bp): 5400
  Vector type: Mammalian Expression
  Selectable markers: Neomycin (select with G418)
Growth in bacteria
  Bacterial resistance: Ampicillin, 100 μg/mL
  Growth temperature: 37°C
  Growth strain: XL1 Blue
  Copy number: High Copy
Gene/Insert
  Gene/Insert name: ZF108
  Insert size (bp): 90
  Cloning method: Restriction Enzyme; 5′ cloning site XbaI (not destroyed); 3′ cloning site BamHI (not destroyed)
  Sequencing primers: 5′ T7
Terms and licenses: Academic/Nonprofit Terms; Industry Terms: Not Available to Industry
Depositor comments: Part of the Zinc Finger Consortium Modular Assembly Kit v1.0. Finger protein sequence: PGEKPYTCSDCGKAFRDKSCLNRHRRTH . Target DNA sequence: GCC. This zinc finger is derived from the ToolGen module set. ToolGen ZF ID: 3. ToolGen ZF Name: mDSCR.
How to cite: pc3XB-ZF108 was a gift from Keith Joung (Addgene plasmid # 13158 ; http://n2t.net/addgene:13158 ; RRID:Addgene_13158)
